>Addgene plasmid #107366 | pNP1 OR input B | addgene full sequence | sequence record 209408 | Addgene NGS Result
GCTAGTGGTGCTAGCCCCGCGAAATTAATACGACTCACTATAGGGAGTCGGCGTGGACTCGCACGCCGAC
TAAACATAACCATAAAGCGCGATCTTAAGTTCATACCCTAGCATAACCCCTTGGGGCCTCTAAACGGGTC
TTGAGGGGTTTTTTGCTGAAAGGAGGAACTATATCCGGAAGCTTGGCACTGGCCGACCGGGGTCGAGCAC
TGACTCGCTGCGCTCGGTCGTTCGGCTGCGGCGAGCGGTATCAGCTCACTCAAAGGCGGTAATACGGTTA
TCCACAGAATCAGGGGATAACGCAGGAAAGAACATGTGAGCAAAAGGCCAGCAAAAGGCCAGGAACCGTA
AAAAGGCCGCGTTGCTGGCGTTTTTCCATAGGCTCCGCCCCCCTGACGAGCATCACAAAAATCGACGCTC
AAGTCAGAGGTGGCGAAACCCGACAGGACTATAAAGATACCAGGCGTTTCCCCCTGGAAGCTCCCTCGTG
CGCTCTCCTGTTCCGACCCTGCCGCTTACCGGATACCTGTCCGCCTTTCTCCCTTCGGGAAGCGTGGCGC
TTTCTCATAGCTCACGCTGTAGGTATCTCAGTTCGGTGTAGGTCGTTCGCTCCAAGCTGGGCTGTGTGCA
CGAACCCCCCGTTCAGCCCGACCGCTGCGCCTTATCCGGTAACTATCGTCTTGAGTCCAACCCGCTAAGA
CACGACTTATCGCCACTGGCAGCAGCCACTGGTAACAGGATTAGCAGAGCGAGGTATGTAGGCGGTGCTA
CAGAGTTCTTGAAGTGGTGGCCTAACTACGGCTACACTAGAAGAACAGTATTTGGTATCTGCGCTCTGCT
GAAGCCAGTTACCTTCGGAAAAAGAGTTGGTAGCTCTTGATCCGGCAAACAAACCACCGCTGGTAGCGGT
GGTTTTTTTGTTTGCAAGCAGCAGATTACGCGCAGAAAAAAAGGATCTCAAGAAGATCCTTTGATCTTTT
CTACGGGGTCTGACGCTCAGTGGAACGAAAACTCACAGATCCGGGATTTTGGTCATGAGATTATCAAAAA
GGATCTTCACCTAGATCCTTTTAAATTAAAAATGAAGTTTTAAATCAATCTAAAGTATATATGAGTAAAC
TTGGTCTGACAGTTACCAATGCTTAATCAGTGAGGCACCTATCTCAGCGATCTGTCTATTTCGTTCATCC
ATAGTTGCCTGACTCCCCGTCGTGTAGATAACTACGATACGGGAGGGCTTACCATCTGGCCCCAGTGCTG
CAATGATACCGCGAGACCCACGCTCACCGGCTCCAGATTTATCAGCAATAAACCAGCCAGCCGGAAGGGC
CGAGCGCAGAAGTGGTCCTGCAACTTTATCCGCCTCCATCCAGTCTATTAATTGTTGCCGGGAAGCTAGA
GTAAGTAGTTCGCCAGTTAATAGTTTGCGCAACGTTGTTGCCATTGCTACAGGCATCGTGGTGTCACGCT
CGTCGTTTGGTATGGCTTCATTCAGCTCCGGTTCCCAACGATCAAGGCGAGTTACATGATCCCCCATGTT
GTGCAAAAAAGCGGTTAGCTCCTTCGGTCCTCCGATCGTTGTCAGAAGTAAGTTGGCCGCAGTGTTATCA
CTCATGGTTATGGCAGCACTGCATAATTCTCTTACTGTCATGCCATCCGTAAGATGCTTTTCTGTGACTG
GTGAGTACTCAACCAAGTCATTCTGAGAATAGTGTATGCGGCGACCGAGTTGCTCTTGCCCGGCGTCAAT
ACGGGATAATACCGCGCCACATAGCAGAACTTTAAAAGTGCTCATCATTGGAAAACGTTCTTCGGGGCGA
AAACTCTCAAGGATCTTACCGCTGTTGAGATCCAGTTCGATGTAACCCACTCGTGCACCCAACTGATCTT
CAGCATCTTTTACTTTCACCAGCGTTTCTGGGTGAGCAAAAACAGGAAGGCAAAATGCCGCAAAAAAGGG
AATAAGGGCGACACGGAAATGTTGAATACTCATACTCTTCCTTTTTCAATATTATTGAAGCATTTATCAG
GGTTATTGTCTCATGAGCGGATACATATTTGAATGTATTTAGAAAAATAAACAAATAGGGGTTCCGCGCA
CATTTCCCCGAAAAGT
Features (pLannotate 1.2.2; 5 found; start..end, strand, type, name):
     26..44      +  promoter       T7 promoter: promoter for bacteriophage T7 RNA polymerase
    108..155     +  terminator     T7 terminator: transcription terminator for bacteriophage T7 RNA polymerase
    373..961     -  rep_origin     ori: high-copy-number ColE1/pMB1/pBR322/pUC origin of replication
   1133..1993    -  CDS            AmpR: β-lactamase; bla; confers resistance to ampicillin, carbenicillin, and related antibiotics
   1994..2098    -  promoter       AmpR promoter: bla
