[The description below was written by a language model from this plasmid's Addgene catalogue record and pLannotate feature annotations shown in this document.]
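Description:
pNP1 OR input B is a small (about 2.1 kb) bacterial expression plasmid built on the minimal pNP1 cloning backbone. It is propagated in E. coli as a high-copy plasmid through a ColE1/pUC-type origin of replication. Selection is with ampicillin, provided by a β-lactamase (AmpR) gene under its native bla promoter. Beyond these maintenance elements, the plasmid carries a single compact transcription unit.

That unit consists of a T7 promoter, a 63 bp insert recorded as "OR gate input B" that was introduced by Gibson cloning, and a T7 terminator immediately downstream. No coding sequence is annotated in the insert, and its short length suggests that the product is a short RNA made by T7 RNA polymerase rather than a protein. The record states that the plasmid supplies input B for a companion pNP1 OR gate construct that reports with sfGFP, and that part of the design derives from earlier work on ribocomputing devices. In such systems, trigger RNAs typically base-pair with a gate RNA to relieve translational repression of a reporter. In an OR gate, either input alone should be enough to switch on sfGFP. The record does not describe the exact mechanism or the sequence relationship between this input and the gate.

The plasmid was deposited as part of a modular synthetic biology education kit, where it serves as one component of a hands-on demonstration of RNA-based logic, used with the gate plasmid and presumably a corresponding input A.
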