Addgene plasmid #107366: pNP1 OR input B
Purpose: Input B for pNP1 OR gate sfGFP
Depositing lab: James Collins. Depositing organization: Massachusetts Institute of Technology. Publication: BioBits Explorer: A modular synthetic biology education kit. Huang A, Nguyen PQ, Stark JC, Takahashi MK, Donghia N, Ferrante T, Dy AJ, Hsu KJ, Dubner RS, Pardee K, Jewett MC, Collins JJ. Sci Adv. 2018 Aug 1;4(8):eaat5105. doi: 10.1126/sciadv.aat5105. eCollection 2018 Aug. PubMed 30083608.
Backbone
  Vector backbone: pNP1
  Backbone manufacturer: New England Biolabs (cloning vector)
  Backbone size w/o insert (bp): 2053
  Total vector size (bp): 2116
  Vector type: Bacterial Expression
Growth in bacteria
  Bacterial resistance: Ampicillin, 100 μg/mL
  Growth temperature: 37°C
  Growth strain: DH5alpha
  Copy number: High Copy
Gene/Insert
  Gene/Insert name: OR gate input B
  Insert size (bp): 63
  Promoter: T7
  Cloning method: Gibson Cloning
  Sequencing primers: 5′ CCCGCGAAATTAATACGACTCACTATAGG; 3′ AGTGCCAAGCTTCCGGATATAGTTC
Resource information
  A portion of this plasmid was derived from a plasmid made by: Green, A.A., Kim, J., Ma, D., Silver, P.A., Collins, J.J., and Yin, P. (2017). Complex cellular logic computation using ribocomputing devices. Nature 548, 117–121.
Terms and licenses: Academic/Nonprofit Terms; Industry Terms: Not Available to Industry
How to cite: pNP1 OR input B was a gift from James Collins (Addgene plasmid # 107366 ; http://n2t.net/addgene:107366 ; RRID:Addgene_107366)
